Addgene plasmid #129944: pRDAX-428 C-Tag Venus173/155[2] L20 FRB mCherry
Purpose: PPI (BiFC/TriFC) assay vector
Depositing lab: Gary Lewin. Depositing organization: Max-Delbrueck-Centrum fuer Molekulare Medizin (MDC).
Backbone
  Vector backbone: custom built
  Vector type: Mammalian Expression
Growth in bacteria
  Bacterial resistance: Ampicillin, 100 μg/mL
  Growth temperature: 37°C
  Growth strain: DH5alpha
  Copy number: High Copy
Gene/Insert
  Gene/Insert name: FRB
  Species: M. musculus (mouse)
  Cloning method: Restriction Enzyme; 5′ cloning site unknown (unknown if destroyed); 3′ cloning site unknown (unknown if destroyed)
Terms and licenses: Academic/Nonprofit Terms; Industry Terms: Not Available to Industry
How to cite: pRDAX-428 C-Tag Venus173/155[2] L20 FRB mCherry was a gift from Gary Lewin (Addgene plasmid # 129944 ; http://n2t.net/addgene:129944 ; RRID:Addgene_129944)
