[The description below was written by a language model from this plasmid's Addgene catalogue record and pLannotate feature annotations shown in this document.]
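Description:
pRDAX-428 C-Tag Venus173/155[2] L20 FRB mCherry is a custom-built, 6,470 nt mammalian expression plasmid designed for protein–protein interaction assays based on bimolecular or trimolecular fluorescence complementation (BiFC/TriFC). It is propagated in E. coli as a high-copy plasmid through a ColE1/pUC-type origin and is selected with ampicillin via the β-lactamase gene and its own promoter. No mammalian selection marker is annotated, which is consistent with transient transfection use.

The expression cassette is driven by the CMV immediate early enhancer and promoter, followed by a chimeric β-globin/immunoglobulin intron that promotes efficient processing of the transcript. The first open reading frame encodes FRB, the FKBP–rapamycin binding domain, followed downstream by a partial mVenus coding segment. This matches the "C-Tag" in the name, meaning the non-fluorescent Venus fragment is placed at the C-terminus of the test protein. "L20" presumably refers to the linker between the two, although the record does not define it. The catalogue lists the insert species as mouse, whereas the automated annotation matched the domain to human FRAP. An EMCV IRES2 then allows cap-independent translation of full-length mCherry from the same transcript, giving a red signal that reports transfection and expression level independently of complementation. A second copy of the chimeric intron, a WPRE and a bGH polyadenylation signal follow, with a β-globin fragment and rabbit β-globin poly(A) signal further downstream.

Yellow fluorescence is reconstituted only when the Venus fragment is brought close to its complementary fragment(s) on partner proteins. Because FRB associates with FKBP in the presence of rapamycin, this plasmid probably serves as an inducible reference partner for the assay, though the record does not say so explicitly.
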