Features (pLannotate 1.2.2; 17 found; start..end, strand, type, name):
    155..532     +  enhancer       CMV enhancer: human cytomegalovirus immediate early enhancer
    534..733     +  promoter       CMV promoter: human cytomegalovirus (CMV) immediate early promoter
    872..1004    +  intron         chimeric intron: chimera between introns from human β-globin and immunoglobulin heavy chain genes
   1034..1309    +  CDS            FRB: FKBP-rapamycin binding domain of human FRAP
   1364..1621    +  CDS            mVenus (fragment): mVenus is a basic (constitutively fluorescent) yellow fluorescent protein published in 2006, derived from Aequorea victoria. It is reported to be a rapidly-maturing monomer with moderate acid sensitivity.
   1638..2224    +  misc_feature   IRES2: internal ribosome entry site (IRES) of the encephalomyocarditis virus (EMCV)
   2225..2932    +  CDS            mCherry: mCherry is a basic (constitutively fluorescent) red fluorescent protein published in 2004, derived from Discosoma sp.. It is reported to be a very rapidly-maturing monomer with low acid sensitivity.
   2981..3113    +  intron         chimeric intron: chimera between introns from human β-globin and immunoglobulin heavy chain genes
   3122..3710    +  misc_feature   WPRE: woodchuck hepatitis virus posttranscriptional regulatory element
   3714..3730    +  misc_feature   MCS (fragment): pUC18/19 multiple cloning site
   3743..3854    +  polyA_signal   bGH poly(A) signal: bovine growth hormone polyadenylation signal
   3950..3968    -  promoter       T3 promoter: promoter for bacteriophage T3 RNA polymerase
   4027..4101    +  CDS            HBB (fragment): HBB_PONPY - Experimental evidence at transcript level: Swiss-Prot protein existence level 2. Involved in oxygen transport from the lung to the various peripheral tissues. From Pongo pygmaeus (Bornean orangutan).
   4172..4227    +  polyA_signal   β-globin poly(A) signal: rabbit β-globin polyadenylation signal (Gil and Proudfoot, 1987)
   4606..5194    -  rep_origin     ori: high-copy-number ColE1/pMB1/pBR322/pUC origin of replication
   5365..6225    -  CDS            AmpR: β-lactamase; bla; confers resistance to ampicillin, carbenicillin, and related antibiotics
   6226..6330    -  promoter       AmpR promoter: bla
>Addgene plasmid #129944 | pRDAX-428 C-Tag Venus173/155[2] L20 FRB mCherry | depositor full sequence | sequence record 249322 | Full Sequence
GCCTGCCTCCAGGCCTCAATATTGGCCATTAGCCATATTATTCATTGGTTATATAGCATAAATCAATATT
GGCTATTGGCCATTGCATACGTTGTATCTATATCATAATATGTACATTTATATTGGCTCATGTCCAATAT
GACCGCCATGTTGGCATTGATTATTGACTAGTTATTAATAGTAATCAATTACGGGGTCATTAGTTCATAG
CCCATATATGGAGTTCCGCGTTACATAACTTACGGTAAATGGCCCGCCTGGCTGACCGCCCAACGACCCC
CGCCCATTGACGTCAATAATGACGTATGTTCCCATAGTAACGCCAATAGGGACTTTCCATTGACGTCAAT
GGGTGGAGTATTTACGGTAAACTGCCCACTTGGCAGTACATCAAGTGTATCATATGCCAAGTCCGCCCCC
TATTGACGTCAATGACGGTAAATGGCCCGCCTGGCATTATGCCCAGTACATGACCTTACGGGACTTTCCT
ACTTGGCAGTACATCTACGTATTAGTCATCGCTATTACCATGGTGATGCGGTTTTGGCAGTACACCAATG
GGCGTGGATAGCGGTTTGACTCACGGGGATTTCCAAGTCTCCACCCCATTGACGTCAATGGGAGTTTGTT
TTGGCACCAAAATCAACGGGACTTTCCAAAATGTCGTAATAACCCCGCCCCGTTGACGCAAATGGGCGGT
AGGCGTGTACGGTGGGAGGTCTATATAAGCAGAGCTCGTTTAGTGAACCGTCAGATCACTAGAAGCTTTA
TTGCGGTAGTTTATCACAGTTAAATTGCTAACGCAGTCAGTGCTTCTGACACAACAGTCTCGAACTTAAG
CTGCAGAAGTTGGTCGTGAGGCACTGGGCAGGTAAGTATCAAGGTTACAAGACAGGTTTAAGGAGACCAA
TAGAAACTGGGCTTGTCGAGACAGAGAAGACTCTTGCGTTTCTGATAGGCACCTATTGGTCTTACTGACA
TCCACTTTGCCTTTCTCTCCACAGGTGTCCACTCCCAGGCCACCATGGTGGCCATCCTCTGGCATGAGAT
GTGGCATGAAGGCCTGGAAGAGGCATCTCGTTTGTACTTTGGGGAAAGGAACGTGAAAGGCATGTTTGAG
GTGCTGGAGCCCTTGCATGCTATGATGGAACGGGGCCCCCAGACTCTGAAGGAAACATCCTTTAATCAGG
CCTATGGTCGAGATTTAATGGAGGCCCAAGAGTGGTGCAGGAAGTACATGAAATCAGGGAATGTCAAGGA
CCTCACCCAAGCCTGGGACCTCTATTATCATGTGTTCCGACGAATCTCAGGGAGTCCTGGCGGTGGATCC
GGAGGCTCTGGGAGCTCTGCCAGCGGTGGCAGCACCAGTGATAAGCAGAAGAATGGGATTAAGGCGAACT
TCAAGATCCGACACAACATCGAGGATGGTGGGGTCCAGCTTGCCGACCATTATCAGCAGAACACACCCAT
TGGGGATGGACCAGTCCTGTTGCCGGATAACCACTACCTCAGTTACCAGAGCAAACTGTCCAAAGATCCC
AATGAGAAGAGGGACCATATGGTACTGCTCGAATTCGTGACTGCAGCAGGCATTACCCTTGGGATGGATG
AACTTTATAAGTAAGAATTCAGATCCGCCCCTCTCCCTCCCCCCCCCCTAACGTTACTGGCCGAAGCCGC
TTGGAATAAGGCCGGTGTGCGTTTGTCTATATGTTATTTTCCACCATATTGCCGTCTTTTGGCAATGTGA
GGGCCCGGAAACCTGGCCCTGTCTTCTTGACGAGCATTCCTAGGGGTCTTTCCCCTCTCGCCAAAGGAAT
GCAAGGTCTGTTGAATGTCGTGAAGGAAGCAGTTCCTCTGGTAGCTTCTTGAAGACAAACAACGTCTGTA
GCGACCCTTTGCAGGCAGCGGAACCCCCCACCTGGCGACAGGTGCCTCTGCGGCCAAAAGCCACGTGTAT
AAGATACACCTGCAAAGGCGGCACAACCCCAGTGCCACGTTGTGAGTTGGATAGTTGTGGAAAGAGTCAA
ATGGCTCTCCTCAAGCGTATTCAACAAGGGGCTGAAGGATGCCCAGAAGGTACCCCATTGTATGGGATCT
GATCTGGGGCCTCGGTACACATGCTTTACATGTGTTTAGTCGAGGTTAAAAAAACGTCTAGGCCCCCCGA
ACCACGGGGACGTGGTTTTCCTTTGAAAAACACGATGATAATATGGCCACAACCATGGTGAGCAAGGGCG
AGGAGGATAACATGGCCATCATCAAGGAGTTCATGCGCTTCAAGGTGCACATGGAGGGCTCCGTGAACGG
CCACGAGTTCGAGATCGAGGGCGAGGGCGAGGGCCGCCCCTACGAGGGCACCCAGACCGCCAAGCTGAAG
GTGACCAAGGGTGGCCCCCTGCCCTTCGCCTGGGACATCCTGTCCCCTCAGTTCATGTACGGCTCCAAGG
CCTACGTGAAGCACCCCGCCGACATCCCCGACTACTTGAAGCTGTCCTTCCCCGAGGGCTTCAAGTGGGA
GCGCGTGATGAACTTCGAGGACGGCGGCGTGGTGACCGTGACCCAGGACTCCTCCCTGCAGGACGGCGAG
TTCATCTACAAGGTGAAGCTGCGCGGCACCAACTTCCCCTCCGACGGCCCCGTAATGCAGAAGAAGACCA
TGGGCTGGGAGGCCTCCTCCGAGCGGATGTACCCCGAGGACGGCGCCCTGAAGGGCGAGATCAAGCAGAG
GCTGAAGCTGAAGGACGGCGGCCACTACGACGCTGAGGTCAAGACCACCTACAAGGCCAAGAAGCCCGTG
CAGCTGCCCGGCGCCTACAACGTCAACATCAAGTTGGACATCACCTCCCACAACGAGGACTACACCATCG
TGGAACAGTACGAACGCGCCGAGGGCCGCCACTCCACCGGCGGCATGGACGAGCTGTACAAGTAAACCGG
TGCTCGAGGTACCGATGAATAGCTAAGGTCGAGGCCGCAGGTAAGTATCAAGGTTACAAGACAGGTTTAA
GGAGACCAATAGAAACTGGGCTTGTCGAGACAGAGAAGACTCTTGCGTTTCTGATAGGCACCTATTGGTC
TTACTGACATCCACTTTGCCTTTCTCTCCACAGGTGTCGACAATCAACCTCTGGATTACAAAATTTGTGA
AAGATTGACTGGTATTCTTAACTATGTTGCTCCTTTTACGCTATGTGGATACGCTGCTTTAATGCCTTTG
TATCATGCTATTGCTTCCCGTATGGCTTTCATTTTCTCCTCCTTGTATAAATCCTGGTTGCTGTCTCTTT
ATGAGGAGTTGTGGCCCGTTGTCAGGCAACGTGGCGTGGTGTGCACTGTGTTTGCTGACGCAACCCCCAC
TGGTTGGGGCATTGCCACCACCTGTCAGCTCCTTTCCGGGACTTTCGCTTTCCCCCTCCCTATTGCCACG
GCGGAACTCATCGCCGCCTGCCTTGCCCGCTGCTGGACAGGGGCTCGGCTGTTGGGCACTGACAATTCCG
TGGTGTTGTCGGGGAAGCTGACGTCCTTTCCATGGCTGCTCGCCTGTGTTGCCACCTGGATTCTGCGCGG
GACGTCCTTCTGCTACGTCCCTTCGGCCCTCAATCCAGCGGACCTTCCTTCCCGCGGCCTGCTGCCGGCT
CTGCGGCCTCTTCCGCGTCTTCGCCTTCGCCCTCAGACGAGTCGGATCTCCCTTTGGGCCGCCTCCCCGC
CTGGAATTCGAGCTCGGTACGATCAGCCTCGACTGTGCCTTCTAGTTGCCAGCCATCTGTTGTTTGCCCC
TCCCCCGTGCCTTCCTTGACCCTGGAAGGTGCCACTCCCACTGTCCTTTCCTAATAAAATGAGGAAATTG
CATCGCATTGTCTGAGTAGGTGTCATTCTATTCTGGGGGGTGGGGTGGGGCAGGACAGCAAGGGGGAGGA
TTGGGAAGACAATAGCCCAGCTTTTGTTCCCTTTAGTGAGGGTTAATTGCGCGCTTGGCGTAATCATGGT
CATAGCTGTTTCCTGTGTGAAATTGTTATCCGCTAATTCACTCCTCAGGTGCAGGCTGCCTATCAGAAGG
TGGTGGCTGGTGTGGCCAATGCCCTGGCTCACAAATACCACTGAGATCTTTTTCCCTCTGCCAAAAATTA
TGGGGACATCATGAAGCCCCTTGAGCATCTGACTTCTGGCTAATAAAGGAAATTTATTTTCATTGCAATA
GTGTGTTGGAATTTTTTGTGTCTCTCACTCGGAAGGACATATGGGAGGGCAAATCATTTAAAACATCAGA
ATGAGTATTTGGTTTAGAGTTTGGCAACATATGCCCATATGCTGGCTGCCATGAACAAAGGTTGGCTATA
AAGAGGTCATCAGTATATGAAACAGCCCCCTGCTGTCCATTCCTTATTCCATAGAAAAGCCTTGACTTGA
GGTTAGATTTTTTTTATATTTTGTTTTGTGTTATTTTTTTCTTTAACATCCCTAAAATTTTCCTTACATG
TTTTACTAGCCAGATTTTTCCTCCTCTCCTGACTACTCCCAGTCATAGCTGTCCCTCTTCTCTTATGGAG
ATCGGCCGGCCGCCGGCGTCGACGCGCGCGGCCGCGGCGCGCCGTTGCTGGCGTTTTTCCATAGGCTCCG
CCCCCCTGACGAGCATCACAAAAATCGACGCTCAAGTCAGAGGTGGCGAAACCCGACAGGACTATAAAGA
TACCAGGCGTTTCCCCCTGGAAGCTCCCTCGTGCGCTCTCCTGTTCCGACCCTGCCGCTTACCGGATACC
TGTCCGCCTTTCTCCCTTCGGGAAGCGTGGCGCTTTCTCATAGCTCACGCTGTAGGTATCTCAGTTCGGT
GTAGGTCGTTCGCTCCAAGCTGGGCTGTGTGCACGAACCCCCCGTTCAGCCCGACCGCTGCGCCTTATCC
GGTAACTATCGTCTTGAGTCCAACCCGGTAAGACACGACTTATCGCCACTGGCAGCAGCCACTGGTAACA
GGATTAGCAGAGCGAGGTATGTAGGCGGTGCTACAGAGTTCTTGAAGTGGTGGCCTAACTACGGCTACAC
TAGAAGAACAGTATTTGGTATCTGCGCTCTGCTGAAGCCAGTTACCTTCGGAAAAAGAGTTGGTAGCTCT
TGATCCGGCAAACAAACCACCGCTGGTAGCGGTGGTTTTTTTGTTTGCAAGCAGCAGATTACGCGCAGAA
AAAAAGGATCTCAAGAAGATCCTTTGATCTTTTCTACGGGGTCTGACGCTCAGTGGAACGAAAACTCACG
TTAAGGGATTTTGGTCATGAGATTATCAAAAAGGATCTTCACCTAGATCCTTTTAAATTAAAAATGAAGT
TTTAAATCAATCTAAAGTATATATGAGTAAACTTGGTCTGACAGTTACCAATGCTTAATCAGTGAGGCAC
CTATCTCAGCGATCTGTCTATTTCGTTCATCCATAGTTGCCTGACTCCCCGTCGTGTAGATAACTACGAT
ACGGGAGGGCTTACCATCTGGCCCCAGTGCTGCAATGATACCGCGAGACCCACGCTCACCGGCTCCAGAT
TTATCAGCAATAAACCAGCCAGCCGGAAGGGCCGAGCGCAGAAGTGGTCCTGCAACTTTATCCGCCTCCA
TCCAGTCTATTAATTGTTGCCGGGAAGCTAGAGTAAGTAGTTCGCCAGTTAATAGTTTGCGCAACGTTGT
TGCCATTGCTACAGGCATCGTGGTGTCACGCTCGTCGTTTGGTATGGCTTCATTCAGCTCCGGTTCCCAA
CGATCAAGGCGAGTTACATGATCCCCCATGTTGTGCAAAAAAGCGGTTAGCTCCTTCGGTCCTCCGATCG
TTGTCAGAAGTAAGTTGGCCGCAGTGTTATCACTCATGGTTATGGCAGCACTGCATAATTCTCTTACTGT
CATGCCATCCGTAAGATGCTTTTCTGTGACTGGTGAGTACTCAACCAAGTCATTCTGAGAATAGTGTATG
CGGCGACCGAGTTGCTCTTGCCCGGCGTCAATACGGGATAATACCGCGCCACATAGCAGAACTTTAAAAG
TGCTCATCATTGGAAAACGTTCTTCGGGGCGAAAACTCTCAAGGATCTTACCGCTGTTGAGATCCAGTTC
GATGTAACCCACTCGTGCACCCAACTGATCTTCAGCATCTTTTACTTTCACCAGCGTTTCTGGGTGAGCA
AAAACAGGAAGGCAAAATGCCGCAAAAAAGGGAATAAGGGCGACACGGAAATGTTGAATACTCATACTCT
TCCTTTTTCAATATTATTGAAGCATTTATCAGGGTTATTGTCTCATGAGCGGATACATATTTGAATGTAT
TTAGAAAAATAAACAAATAGGGGTTCCGCGCACATTTCCCCGAAAAGTGCCACCTGACGTCTAAGAAACC
ATTATTATCATGACATTAACCTATAAAAATAGGCGTATCACGAGGCCCTTTCGTCTACGCGCGCGCCGGC
GGCGCGCCGTCGACGGCCGGCCGCGGCCGC
